Addgene plasmid #110216: pCDNA3-Flag-SPRTN-Y117C
Purpose: Expression in mammalian cells of of full-length SPRTN protein carrying Y117C mutation, a catalytically-impaired mutant, and Flag-tag at N-terminus.
Depositing lab: Ivana Marinovic-Terzic & Kristijan Ramadan. Depositing organization: University of Oxford. Publication: Metalloprotease SPRTN/DVC1 Orchestrates Replication-Coupled DNA-Protein Crosslink Repair. Vaz B, Popovic M, Newman JA, Fielden J, Aitkenhead H, Halder S, Singh AN, Vendrell I, Fischer R, Torrecilla I, Drobnitzky N, Freire R, Amor DJ, Lockhart PJ, Kessler BM, McKenna GW, Gileadi O, Ramadan K. Mol Cell. 2016 Nov 17;64(4):704-719. doi: 10.1016/j.molcel.2016.09.032. Epub 2016 Oct 27. PubMed 27871366.
Backbone
  Vector backbone: pCDNA3.1
  Backbone manufacturer: Invitrogen
  Vector type: Mammalian Expression
  Selectable markers: Zeocin
Growth in bacteria
  Bacterial resistance: Ampicillin, 100 μg/mL
  Growth temperature: 37°C
  Growth strain: DH5alpha
  Copy number: High Copy
Gene/Insert
  Gene/Insert name: SPRTN (alt names: C1orf124; DVC1)
  Species: H. sapiens (human)
  Insert size (bp): 1494
  Mutation: Y117C, P296L (see depositor comments below)
  Entrez Gene: SPRTN (a.k.a. C1orf124, DVC1, PRO4323, spartan)
  Tag / fusion protein: Flag (N terminal on insert)
  Cloning method: Restriction Enzyme; 5′ cloning site BamHI (not destroyed); 3′ cloning site unknown (unknown if destroyed)
  Sequencing primers: 5′ unknown
Terms and licenses: Academic/Nonprofit Terms; Industry Terms: Not Available to Industry
Depositor comments: According to the large datasets deposited in various databses like: dbSNP, 1000 Genomes, the ExAC and the gnomAD browser, the variant c.887C>T, p.Pro296Leu is found roughly in 50% of general world population. Moreover, according to the large-scale sequencing studies involving more than 135 000 healthy individuals deposited in The Genome Aggregation Database (gnomAD), it is more prevalent than the previously assigned reference allele in the European population, with a minor allele frequency of 0.69: http://gnomad.broadinstitute.org/variant/1-231488524-C-T Taken this into account, this variant (P296L) is s actually the accurate reference (wild-type) allele, and thus this variant can not be the cause of any Mendelian disease. This is the reason why all our vectors bear this variant.
How to cite: pCDNA3-Flag-SPRTN-Y117C was a gift from Ivana Marinovic-Terzic & Kristijan Ramadan (Addgene plasmid # 110216 ; http://n2t.net/addgene:110216 ; RRID:Addgene_110216)
