[The description below was written by a language model from this plasmid's Addgene catalogue record and pLannotate feature annotations shown in this document.]
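Description:
pCDNA3-Flag-SPRTN-Y117C is a mammalian expression plasmid of about 6.5 kb, built on the Invitrogen pCDNA3.1 backbone in its Zeocin-selectable form. It is maintained in E. coli through a high-copy ColE1/pUC-type origin and an ampicillin resistance (β-lactamase) gene. An f1 origin is also present for single-stranded DNA production. For selection in transfected mammalian cells, the Sh ble (BleoR) gene is driven by the SV40 early promoter and followed by an SV40 polyadenylation signal. An upstream EM7 promoter allows the same marker to be expressed in bacteria. Several short annotated fragments (HIV-1 LTR, lacI, a second ble fragment, bom) appear to be minor backbone matches from automated annotation rather than functional modules.

The payload is the full-length human SPRTN coding sequence (also known as C1orf124, DVC1 or Spartan), a metalloprotease involved in replication-coupled repair of DNA-protein crosslinks. It lies downstream of the CMV immediate-early enhancer/promoter and is terminated by the bovine growth hormone polyadenylation signal. A T7 promoter between the CMV promoter and the insert can serve for in vitro transcription. The record lists an N-terminal Flag tag for detection and immunoprecipitation. The tag is not annotated separately in the feature table, but would fit in the space just upstream of the SPRTN CDS. The insert carries Y117C, described as a catalytically impaired mutant, and P296L, which the depositors regard as a common population variant and effectively the true reference allele, present in all of their SPRTN vectors. The insert was cloned using BamHI at the 5′ end, and the 3′ site is not recorded. The plasmid is intended for expressing the protease-deficient protein in mammalian cells.
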