Features (pLannotate 1.2.2; 22 found; start..end, strand, type, name):
     74..453     +  enhancer       CMV enhancer: human cytomegalovirus immediate early enhancer
    526..543     -  promoter       CMV promoter (fragment): human cytomegalovirus (CMV) immediate early promoter
    606..657     +  promoter       CMVd2 promoter: truncated human cytomegalovirus (CMV) immediate early promoter that yields moderately reduced expression relative to the full-length promoter
    653..686     +  LTR            5' LTR (truncated) (fragment): truncated 5' long terminal repeat (LTR) from HIV-1
    702..720     +  promoter       T7 promoter: promoter for bacteriophage T7 RNA polymerase
    801..2267    +  CDS            SPRTN: SPRTN_HUMAN - Also known as C1orf124 From Homo sapiens (Human).
   2321..2545    +  polyA_signal   bGH poly(A) signal: bovine growth hormone polyadenylation signal
   2549..2570    +  promoter       SV40 promoter (fragment): SV40 enhancer and early promoter
   2591..3019    +  rep_origin     f1 ori (sequence partly withheld): f1 bacteriophage origin of replication; arrow indicates direction of (+) strand synthesis
   3033..3362    +  promoter       SV40 promoter: SV40 enhancer and early promoter
   3410..3457    +  promoter       EM7 promoter: synthetic bacterial promoter&nbsp
   3476..3850    +  CDS            BleoR: antibiotic-binding protein; Sh ble from Streptoalloteichus hindustanus; confers resistance to bleomycin, phleomycin, and Zeocin™
   3860..3985    +  CDS            ble (fragment): BLE_KLEPN - Experimental evidence at protein level: Swiss-Prot protein existence level 1. Binding protein with a strong affinity to the bleomycin family of antibiotics. Binds to CL990; an antimitotic-antibiotic compound. From Klebsiella pneumoniae.
   3980..4101    +  polyA_signal   SV40 poly(A) signal: SV40 polyadenylation signal
   4174..4190    -  protein_bind   lac operator: The lac repressor binds to the lac operator to inhibit transcription in E. coli. This inhibition can be relieved by adding lactose or isopropyl-β-D-thiogalactopyranoside (IPTG). lac repressor encoded by lacI
   4198..4228    -  promoter       lac promoter: promoter for the E. coli lac operon
   4243..4264    -  protein_bind   CAP binding site: CAP binding activates transcription in the presence of cAMP. E. coli catabolite activator protein
   4277..4369    -  CDS            lacI (fragment): lac repressor; lacI; The lac repressor binds to the lac operator to inhibit transcription in E. coli. This inhibition can be relieved by adding lactose or isopropyl-β-D-thiogalactopyranoside (IPTG).
   4552..5140    -  rep_origin     ori: high-copy-number ColE1/pMB1/pBR322/pUC origin of replication
   5311..6171    -  CDS            AmpR: β-lactamase; bla; confers resistance to ampicillin, carbenicillin, and related antibiotics
   6172..6276    -  promoter       AmpR promoter: bla
   6335..6387    -  misc_feature   bom (fragment): basis of mobility region from pBR322
>Addgene plasmid #110216 | pCDNA3-Flag-SPRTN-Y117C | addgene full sequence | sequence record 210941 | Addgene NGS Result
AATTGCATGAAGAATCTGCTTAGGGTTAGGCGTTTTGCGCTGCTTCGCGATGTACGGGCCAGATATACGC
GTTGACATTGATTATTGACTAGTTATTAATAGTAATCAATTACGGGGTCATTAGTTCATAGCCCATATAT
GGAGTTCCGCGTTACATAACTTACGGTAAATGGCCCGCCTGGCTGACCGCCCAACGACCCCCGCCCATTG
ACGTCAATAATGACGTATGTTCCCATAGTAACGCCAATAGGGACTTTCCATTGACGTCAATGGGTGGAGT
ATTTACGGTAAACTGCCCACTTGGCAGTACATCAAGTGTATCATATGCCAAGTACGCCCCCTATTGACGT
CAATGACGGTAAATGGCCCGCCTGGCATTATGCCCAGTACATGACCTTATGGGACTTTCCTACTTGGCAG
TACATCTACGTATTAGTCATCGCTATTACCATGGTGATGCGGTTTTGGCAGTACATCAATGGGCGTGGAT
AGCGGTTTGACTCACGGGGATTTCCAAGTCTCCACCCCATTGACGTCAATGGGAGTTTGTTTTGGCACCG
AAATCAACGGGACTTTCCAAAATGTCGTAACAACTCCGCCCCATTGACGCAAATGGGCGGTAGGCGTGTA
CGGTGGGAGGTCTATATAAGCAGAGCTCTCTGGCTAACTAGAGAACCCACTGCTTACTGGCTTATCGAAA
TTAATACGACTCACTATAGGGAGACCCAAGCTGGCTAGCGTTTAAACTTAAGCTTGGTACCGAGCTCGGA
TCCATGGATTATAAGGATGACGATGATAAAATGGATGATGACTTGATGTTGGCACTGCGGCTTCAGGAGG
AGTGGAACTTGCAGGAGGCGGAGCGCGATCATGCCCAGGAGTCCCTGTCGCTAGTGGACGCGTCGTGGGA
GTTGGTGGACCCCACACCGGACTTGCAGGCACTGTTTGTTCAGTTTAACGACCAATTCTTCTGGGGCCAG
CTGGAGGCCGTCGAGGTGAAGTGGAGCGTGCGAATGACCCTGTGTGCTGGGATATGCAGCTATGAAGGGA
AGGGTGGAATGTGTTCCATCCGTCTCAGCGAACCCCTTTTGAAGTTGAGGCCAAGAAAGGATCTTGTAGA
GACCCTCCTGCATGAAATGATACATGCCTGTTTATTTGTCACTAATAACGACAAAGACCGAGAAGGGCAT
GGTCCAGAATTTTGTAAACATATGCATCGCATCAACAGCCTGACTGGAGCCAATATAACGGTATACCATA
CTTTTCACGATGAGGTGGATGAGTATCGGCGACACTGGTGGCGCTGCAATGGGCCGTGCCAGCACAGGCC
ACCGTATTACGGCTATGTCAAACGAGCTACTAACAGGGAACCCTCTGCTCATGACTATTGGTGGGCTGAG
CACCAGAAAACCTGTGGAGGCACTTACATAAAAATCAAGGAACCAGAGAATTACTCAAAAAAAGGCAAAG
GAAAGGCAAAACTAGGAAAGGAACCAGTATTGGCCGCAGAGAATAAAGATAAACCCAACAGAGGTGAGGC
CCAGCTAGTAATCCCTTTTAGTGGGAAAGGATATGTTCTAGGAGAAACAAGCAATTTACCTTCACCTGGG
AAACTGATCACTTCACATGCCATTAATAAAACCCAAGATCTTTTAAATCAAAACCATTCAGCAAATGCTG
TAAGACTTAATTCTAAAATCAAGGTGAAATTTGAACAGAATGGTTCAAGTAAAAATTCTCATCTGGTCTC
CCCTGCTGTTAGTAACAGTCACCAAAATGTTCTAAGCAACTACTTTCCTAGAGTATCATTTGCCAACCAA
AAGGCTTTCAGAGGTGTGAATGGATCTCCAAGGATAAGTGTAACAGTTGGCAACATCCCTAAAAACTCAG
TCTCTTCTAGTTCTCAGAGAAGGGTTTCATCTTCTAAGATATCCCTAAGAAATTCTTCAAAAGTAACGGA
ATCAGCATCTGTGATGCCATCCCAGGATGTGAGTGGGTCTGAAGATACATTCCCAAATAAACGACCTAGG
CTAGAAGATAAGACTGTTTTTGACAATTTTTTTATCAAGAAAGAGCAAATAAAAAGCAGTGGTAATGATC
CAAAGTATAGTACAACCACAGCTCAGAATTCCAGCAGTTCATCCAGTCAGAGCAAAATGGTTAATTGCCC
AGTTTGTCAGAATGAAGTTCTGGAGTCTCAGATTAATGAGCACTTGGACTGGTGCCTTGAAGGTGACAGC
ATCAAAGTCAAAAGCGAAGAAAGTCTTTGAGCGGCCGCTCGAGTCTAGAGGGCCCGTTTAAACCCGCTGA
TCAGCCTCGACTGTGCCTTCTAGTTGCCAGCCATCTGTTGTTTGCCCCTCCCCCGTGCCTTCCTTGACCC
TGGAAGGTGCCACTCCCACTGTCCTTTCCTAATAAAATGAGGAAATTGCATCGCATTGTCTGAGTAGGTG
TCATTCTATTCTGGGGGGTGGGGTGGGGCAGGACAGCAAGGGGGAGGATTGGGAAGACAATAGCAGGCAT
GCTGGGGATGCGGTGGGCTCTATGGCTTCTGAGGCGGAAAGAACCAGCTGGGGCTCTAGGGGGTATCCCC
[85 nt withheld, positions 2591-2675]
A
[38 nt withheld, positions 2677-2714]
C
[91 nt withheld, positions 2716-2806]
A
[49 nt withheld, positions 2808-2856]
CCTTTGACGTTGGAGTCCACGTTCTTT
[37 nt withheld, positions 2884-2920]
ACCCTATCTCGGTCTATTCTTTTGATTTATAAGGGATTTTGCCGATTTCGGCCTATTGGTTAAAAAATGA
GCTGATTTAACAAAAATTTAACGCGAATTAATTCTGTGGAATGTGTGTCAGTTAGGGTGTGGAAAGTCCC
CAGGCTCCCCAGCAGGCAGAAGTATGCAAAGCATGCATCTCAATTAGTCAGCAACCAGGTGTGGAAAGTC
CCCAGGCTCCCCAGCAGGCAGAAGTATGCAAAGCATGCATCTCAATTAGTCAGCAACCATAGTCCCGCCC
CTAACTCCGCCCATCCCGCCCCTAACTCCGCCCAGTTCCGCCCATTCTCCGCCCCATGGCTGACTAATTT
TTTTTATTTATGCAGAGGCCGAGGCCGCCTCTGCCTCTGAGCTATTCCAGAAGTAGTGAGGAGGCTTTTT
TGGAGGCCTAGGCTTTTGCAAAAAGCTCCCGGGAGCTTGTATATCCATTTTCGGATCTGATCAGCACGTG
TTGACAATTAATCATCGGCATAGTATATCGGCATAGTATAATACGACAAGGTGAGGAACTAAACCATGGC
CAAGTTGACCAGTGCCGTTCCGGTGCTCACCGCGCGCGACGTCGCCGGAGCGGTCGAGTTCTGGACCGAC
CGGCTCGGGTTCTCCCGGGACTTCGTGGAGGACGACTTCGCCGGTGTGGTCCGGGACGACGTGACCCTGT
TCATCAGCGCGGTCCAGGACCAGGTGGTGCCGGACAACACCCTGGCCTGGGTGTGGGTGCGCGGCCTGGA
CGAGCTGTACGCCGAGTGGTCGGAGGTCGTGTCCACGAACTTCCGGGACGCCTCCGGGCCGGCCATGACC
GAGATCGGCGAGCAGCCGTGGGGGCGGGAGTTCGCCCTGCGCGACCCGGCCGGCAACTGCGTGCACTTCG
TGGCCGAGGAGCAGGACTGACACGTGCTACGAGATTTCGATTCCACCGCCGCCTTCTATGAAAGGTTGGG
CTTCGGAATCGTTTTCCGGGACGCCGGCTGGATGATCCTCCAGCGCGGGGATCTCATGCTGGAGTTCTTC
GCCCACCCCAACTTGTTTATTGCAGCTTATAATGGTTACAAATAAAGCAATAGCATCACAAATTTCACAA
ATAAAGCATTTTTTTCACTGCATTCTAGTTGTGGTTTGTCCAAACTCATCAATGTATCTTATCATGTCTG
TATACCGTCGACCTCTAGCTAGAGCTTGGCGTAATCATGGTCATAGCTGTTTCCTGTGTGAAATTGTTAT
CCGCTCACAATTCCACACAACATACGAGCCGGAAGCATAAAGTGTAAAGCCTGGGGTGCCTAATGAGTGA
GCTAACTCACATTAATTGCGTTGCGCTCACTGCCCGCTTTCCAGTCGGGAAACCTGTCGTGCCAGCTGCA
TTAATGAATCGGCCAACGCGCGGGGAGAGGCGGTTTGCGTATTGGGCGCTCTTCCGCTTCCTCGCTCACT
GACTCGCTGCGCTCGGTCGTTCGGCTGCGGCGAGCGGTATCAGCTCACTCAAAGGCGGTAATACGGTTAT
CCACAGAATCAGGGGATAACGCAGGAAAGAACATGTGAGCAAAAGGCCAGCAAAAGGCCAGGAACCGTAA
AAAGGCCGCGTTGCTGGCGTTTTTCCATAGGCTCCGCCCCCCTGACGAGCATCACAAAAATCGACGCTCA
AGTCAGAGGTGGCGAAACCCGACAGGACTATAAAGATACCAGGCGTTTCCCCCTGGAAGCTCCCTCGTGC
GCTCTCCTGTTCCGACCCTGCCGCTTACCGGATACCTGTCCGCCTTTCTCCCTTCGGGAAGCGTGGCGCT
TTCTCATAGCTCACGCTGTAGGTATCTCAGTTCGGTGTAGGTCGTTCGCTCCAAGCTGGGCTGTGTGCAC
GAACCCCCCGTTCAGCCCGACCGCTGCGCCTTATCCGGTAACTATCGTCTTGAGTCCAACCCGGTAAGAC
ACGACTTATCGCCACTGGCAGCAGCCACTGGTAACAGGATTAGCAGAGCGAGGTATGTAGGCGGTGCTAC
AGAGTTCTTGAAGTGGTGGCCTAACTACGGCTACACTAGAAGAACAGTATTTGGTATCTGCGCTCTGCTG
AAGCCAGTTACCTTCGGAAAAAGAGTTGGTAGCTCTTGATCCGGCAAACAAACCACCGCTGGTAGCGGTG
GTTTTTTTGTTTGCAAGCAGCAGATTACGCGCAGAAAAAAAGGATCTCAAGAAGATCCTTTGATCTTTTC
TACGGGGTCTGACGCTCAGTGGAACGAAAACTCACGTTAAGGGATTTTGGTCATGAGATTATCAAAAAGG
ATCTTCACCTAGATCCTTTTAAATTAAAAATGAAGTTTTAAATCAATCTAAAGTATATATGAGTAAACTT
GGTCTGACAGTTACCAATGCTTAATCAGTGAGGCACCTATCTCAGCGATCTGTCTATTTCGTTCATCCAT
AGTTGCCTGACTCCCCGTCGTGTAGATAACTACGATACGGGAGGGCTTACCATCTGGCCCCAGTGCTGCA
ATGATACCGCGAGACCCACGCTCACCGGCTCCAGATTTATCAGCAATAAACCAGCCAGCCGGAAGGGCCG
AGCGCAGAAGTGGTCCTGCAACTTTATCCGCCTCCATCCAGTCTATTAATTGTTGCCGGGAAGCTAGAGT
AAGTAGTTCGCCAGTTAATAGTTTGCGCAACGTTGTTGCCATTGCTACAGGCATCGTGGTGTCACGCTCG
TCGTTTGGTATGGCTTCATTCAGCTCCGGTTCCCAACGATCAAGGCGAGTTACATGATCCCCCATGTTGT
GCAAAAAAGCGGTTAGCTCCTTCGGTCCTCCGATCGTTGTCAGAAGTAAGTTGGCCGCAGTGTTATCACT
CATGGTTATGGCAGCACTGCATAATTCTCTTACTGTCATGCCATCCGTAAGATGCTTTTCTGTGACTGGT
GAGTACTCAACCAAGTCATTCTGAGAATAGTGTATGCGGCGACCGAGTTGCTCTTGCCCGGCGTCAATAC
GGGATAATACCGCGCCACATAGCAGAACTTTAAAAGTGCTCATCATTGGAAAACGTTCTTCGGGGCGAAA
ACTCTCAAGGATCTTACCGCTGTTGAGATCCAGTTCGATGTAACCCACTCGTGCACCCAACTGATCTTCA
GCATCTTTTACTTTCACCAGCGTTTCTGGGTGAGCAAAAACAGGAAGGCAAAATGCCGCAAAAAAGGGAA
TAAGGGCGACACGGAAATGTTGAATACTCATACTCTTCCTTTTTCAATATTATTGAAGCATTTATCAGGG
TTATTGTCTCATGAGCGGATACATATTTGAATGTATTTAGAAAAATAAACAAATAGGGGTTCCGCGCACA
TTTCCCCGAAAAGTGCCACCTGACGTCGACGGATCGGGAGATCTCCCGATCCCCTATGGTGCACTCTCAG
TACAATCTGCTCTGATGCCGCATAGTTAAGCCAGTATCTGCTCCCTGCTTGTGTGTTGGAGGTCGCTGAG
TAGTGCGCGAGCAAAATTTAAGCTACAACAAGGCAAGGCTTGACCGAC
