>Addgene plasmid #110216 | pCDNA3-Flag-SPRTN-Y117C | depositor partial sequence | sequence record 207469 | pCDNA3-Flag-SPRTN-Y117C from T7F primer
NNNNNNNNNTNANTTAGCTTGGTACCGAGCTCGGATCCATGGATTATAAGGATGACGATGATAAAATGGA
TGATGACTTGATGTTGGCACTGCGGCTTCAGGAGGAGTGGAACTTGCAGGAGGCGGAGCGCGATCATGCC
CAGGAGTCCCTGTCGCTAGTGGACGCGTCGTGGGAGTTGGTGGACCCCACACCGGACTTGCAGGCACTGT
TTGTTCAGTTTAACGACCAATTCTTCTGGGGCCAGCTGGAGGCCGTCGAGGTGAAGTGGAGCGTGCGAAT
GACCCTGTGTGCTGGGATATGCAGCTATGAAGGGAAGGGTGGAATGTGTTCCATCCGTCTCAGCGAACCC
CTTTTGAAGTTGAGGCCAAGAAAGGATCTTGTAGAGACCCTCCTGCATGAAATGATACATGCCTGTTTAT
TTGTCACTAATAACGACAAAGACCGAGAAGGGCATGGTCCAGAATTTTGTAAACATATGCATCGCATCAA
CAGCCTGACTGGAGCCAATATAACGGTATACCATACTTTTCACGATGAGGTGGATGAGTATCGGCGACAC
TGGTGGCGCTGCAATGGGCCGTGCCAGCACAGGCCACCGTATTACGGCTATGTCAAACGAGCTACTAACA
GGGAACCCTCTGCTCATGACTATTGGTGGGCTGAGCACCAGAAAACCTGTGGAGGCACTTACATAAAAAT
CAAGGAACCAGAGAATTACTCAAAAAAAGGCAAAGGAAAGGCAAAACTAGGAAAGGAACCAGTATTGGCC
GCAGAGAATAAAGATAAACCCAACAGAGGTGAGGCCCAGCTAGTAATCCCTTTTAGTGGGAAAGGATATG
TTCTAGGAGAAACAAGCAATTTACCTTCACCTGGGAAACTGATCACTTCACATGCCATTAATAAAACCCA
AGATCTTTTAAATCAAAACCATTCAGCAAATGCTGTAAGACTTAATTCTAAAATCAAGGTGAAATTTGAA
CAGAATGGTTCAAGTAAAAATTCTCATCTGGTCTCCCCTGCTGTTAGTAACAGTCACCAAAATGTTCTAA
GCAACTACTTTCCTAGAGTATCATTTGCCAACCAAAAGGCTTTCANAGNTGTGAATGGATCTNCAAGGAT
AGTGTACAGTTGGCAACATCCCTAAAACTCAGTCNNTTCTAGTTCTCANANAAGGNTTCATCTTNCTANA
TATCCCTAANAAATTCTTCAAAGTAACGGAATCAGCATCTGNGATGCCATCCCAGGATNNNNAGTGGGNN
NNGAAGANACNTTNCNNNNAANNACCTNNNTAGAAANANNNANNNCTGNTTTTGANNNATTTTTTTNNNN
NNAAANNNNNCNAAATAAAAAAGNNNNGNNAANNNNNNN
